Addgene plasmid #47343: pCMV10/3xflag-Clock L57E/L113E/W284A
Purpose: triple mutation used for co-IP
Depositing lab: Joseph Takahashi. Depositing organization: University of Texas Southwestern Medical Center. Publication: Crystal structure of the heterodimeric CLOCK:BMAL1 transcriptional activator complex. Huang N, Chelliah Y, Shan Y, Taylor CA, Yoo SH, Partch C, Green CB, Zhang H, Takahashi JS. Science. 2012 Jul 13;337(6091):189-94. doi: 10.1126/science.1222804. Epub 2012 May 31. PubMed 22653727.
Backbone
  Vector backbone: pCMV103Xflag
  Backbone manufacturer: sigma
  Vector type: Mammalian Expression
Growth in bacteria
  Bacterial resistance: Ampicillin, 100 μg/mL
  Growth temperature: 37°C
  Growth strain: DH5alpha
  Copy number: Unknown
Gene/Insert
  Gene/Insert name: Clock
  Species: M. musculus (mouse)
  Mutation: L57E/L113E/W284A
  Entrez Gene: Clock (a.k.a. 5330400M04Rik, KAT13D)
  Promoter: CMV
  Tag / fusion protein: 3x Flag
  Cloning method: Restriction Enzyme; 5′ cloning site NotI (not destroyed); 3′ cloning site BglII (not destroyed)
  Sequencing primers: 5′ CMV-F
Terms and licenses: Academic/Nonprofit Terms; Industry Terms: Not Available to Industry
How to cite: pCMV10/3xflag-Clock L57E/L113E/W284A was a gift from Joseph Takahashi (Addgene plasmid # 47343 ; http://n2t.net/addgene:47343 ; RRID:Addgene_47343)
