[The description below was written by a language model from this plasmid's Addgene catalogue record.]
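Description:
pCMV10/3xflag-Clock L57E/L113E/W284A is a mammalian expression plasmid built on a commercial CMV-driven 3xFLAG backbone. It is propagated in standard E. coli cloning strains under ampicillin selection. The record lists the copy number as unknown, and it does not describe the origin of replication or any mammalian selection marker. No feature table is provided, so details of the backbone beyond these catalogue fields cannot be confirmed.

The insert is mouse Clock, which encodes the bHLH-PAS transcription factor that pairs with BMAL1 to form the core activator complex of the circadian clock. It was cloned between NotI and BglII sites, both of which remain intact. The strong, constitutive CMV promoter drives expression in transfected mammalian cells. The protein is fused to a 3xFLAG epitope, which allows sensitive detection and immunoprecipitation with anti-FLAG antibodies. The record does not state whether the tag sits at the N- or C-terminus.

The coding sequence carries three substitutions: L57E, L113E and W284A. The stated purpose is use of this triple mutant in co-immunoprecipitation experiments, and the associated work is a structural study of the CLOCK:BMAL1 heterodimer. That context suggests the mutations were designed to probe residues involved in complex formation, with the tagged mutant pulled down to test whether it still associates with its partner. The record does not spell out the role of each residue or the outcome of these experiments. The construct would typically be used alongside a wild-type tagged Clock plasmid as a comparison in transient transfection assays.
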