>Addgene plasmid #47343 | pCMV10/3xflag-Clock L57E/L113E/W284A | addgene partial sequence | sequence record 69264 | cmv-fwd
AACCGTCAGAATTAACCATGGACTACAAAGACCATGACGGTGATTATAAAGATCATGACATCGATTACAA
GGATGACGATGACAAGCTTGCGGCCGCGATGGTGTTTACCGTAAGCTGTAGTAAAATGAGCTCAATTGTT
GACAGAGATGACAGTAGTATTTTTGATGGATTGGTGGAAGAAGATGACAAGGACAAAGCAAAAAGAGTAT
CTAGAAACAAATCAGAAAAGAAACGTAGAGATCAGTTCAATGTCCTCATTAAGGAGGAGGGGTCTATGCT
TCCTGGTAACGCGAGAAAGATGGACAAGTCTACTGTTCTACAGAAGAGCATTGATTTTTTGCGCAAACAT
AAAGAGACCACTGCACAGTCAGATGCTAGTGAGATTCGACAGGACTGGAAACCCACATTCCTTAGTAATG
AAGAGTTTACACAGGAGATGTTAGAGGCTCTTGATGGTTTTTTTTTAGCGATCATGACAGATGGAAGTAT
AATATATGTATCTGAGAGTGTAACTTCGTTACTTGAACATTTACCATCTGATCTTGTGGATCAAAGTATA
TTTAATTTTATCCCAGAGGGAGAACATTCAGAGGTTTATAAGATACTCTCTACTCATCTGCTGGAAAGTG
ACTCATTAACCCCTGAGTACTTAAAATCAAAAAATCAGTTAGAATTCTGTTGTCACATGCTTCGAGGAAC
AATAGACCCAAAGGAGCCATCCACCTATGAATATGTGAGATTTATAGGAAATTTTAAATCTTTAACCAGT
GTATCAACTTCAACACACAATGGTTTTGAAGGAACTATACAACGCACACATAGGCCTTCTTATGAAGATA
GAGTTTGTTTTGTAGCTACTGTCAGATTAGCTACACCTCA
