>Addgene plasmid #47343 | pCMV10/3xflag-Clock L57E/L113E/W284A | addgene partial sequence | sequence record 70372 | mClock-F 5'-GTCACATGCTTCGAGGAACA-3'
CCTATGAATATGTGAGATTTATAGGAAATTTTAAATCTTTAACCAGTGTATCAACTTCAACACACAATGG
TTTTGAAGGAACTATACAACGCACACATAGGCCTTCTTATGAAGATAGAGTTTGTTTTGTAGCTACTGTC
AGATTAGCTACACCTCAGTTCATCAAGGAAATGTGTACTGTTGAAGAACCAAATGAAGAGTTTACATCTA
GACACAGTTTAGAAGCGAAGTTTCTATTTTTAGATCACAGGGCACCACCAATAATAGGCTATTTGCCATT
TGAAGTCTTGGGAACATCAGGCTATGATTACTATCATGTGGATGACCTAGAAAATCTGGCAAAATGTCAC
GAGCACTTAATGCAATATGGAAAAGGCAAATCGTGTTACTATAGATTCCTGACCAAAGGCCAGCAGTGGA
TATGGCTTCAGACTCATTATTATATTACTTACCATCAGTGGAATTCAAGGCCAGAGTTCATTGTTTGTAC
TCACACTGTAGTAAGTTATGCAGAAGTTAGGGCTGAAAGACGGCGAGAACTTGGCATTGAAGAGTCTCTT
CCTGAGACAGCTGCTGACAAAAGCCAAGATTCTGGGTCTGACAATCGTATCAACACAGTGAGTCTCAAGG
AAGCACTGGAAAGGTTTGATCACAGCCCAACTCCTTCTGCCTCCTCTAGAAGCTCACGAAAGTCATCTCA
CACCGCAGTCTCAGACCCTTCCTCCACACCGACAAAGATCCCTACTGATACTAGCACTCCTCCCAGACAG
CATTTGCCAGCTCATGAAAAGATGACACAGCGGAGGTCGTCCTTCAGCAGTCAGTCCATAAACTCCCAGT
CAGTTGGTCCATCATTAACACAGCCAGCGATGTCTCAAGCTGCAAATTTACCAATTCCACAAGGCATGTC
ACAGTTTCAGTTTTCAGCTCAGTTAGGAGCCATGCAGCATCTAA
